Addgene plasmid #203020: Salsa-BC179-P2G11
Purpose: Expression of barcoded reporter plasmid for PRESTO-Salsa; EGFP/BC179
Depositing lab: Noah Palm. Depositing organization: Yale University. Publication: Highly multiplexed bioactivity screening reveals human and microbiota metabolome-GPCRome interactions. Chen H, Rosen CE, Gonzalez-Hernandez JA, Song D, Potempa J, Ring AM, Palm NW. Cell. 2023 Jul 6;186(14):3095-3110.e19. doi: 10.1016/j.cell.2023.05.024. Epub 2023 Jun 14. PubMed 37321219.
Backbone
  Vector backbone: pCER206
  Vector type: Mammalian Expression
Growth in bacteria
  Bacterial resistance: Ampicillin, 100 μg/mL
  Growth temperature: 37°C
  Growth strain: DH5alpha
  Copy number: High Copy
Gene/Insert
  Gene/Insert name: EGFP/BC179
  Species: Synthetic
  Insert size (bp): 730
  Promoter: Tet Response Element (TRE)
  Cloning method: Restriction Enzyme; 5′ cloning site BsrGI (not destroyed); 3′ cloning site HindIII (not destroyed)
  Sequencing primers: 5′ Custom primer (GAAGCGCGATCACATGG)
Terms and licenses: Academic/Nonprofit Terms; Industry Terms: Not Available to Industry
How to cite: Salsa-BC179-P2G11 was a gift from Noah Palm (Addgene plasmid # 203020 ; http://n2t.net/addgene:203020 ; RRID:Addgene_203020)
