[The description below was written by a language model from this plasmid's Addgene catalogue record and pLannotate feature annotations shown in this document.]
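Description:
Salsa-BC179-P2G11 is a mammalian expression reporter plasmid built on the pCER206 backbone, one member of a barcoded reporter set made for PRESTO-Salsa, a highly multiplexed assay for screening GPCR activity. It is about 5.1 kb and is propagated in E. coli as a high-copy plasmid through a ColE1/pUC-type origin, with selection by ampicillin (β-lactamase under its own bla promoter). No mammalian selection marker is annotated. The short lacI, SV40 large T antigen and aminoglycoside phosphotransferase fragments in the feature table look like backbone remnants rather than functional genes.

The payload is a synthetic insert of about 730 bp, EGFP/BC179, cloned between BsrGI and HindIII sites and driven by a Tet response element. The annotation shows a central block of tetO repeats flanked on both sides by minimal promoters, which suggests a bidirectional Tet-responsive arrangement. On one side, a TRE3G-type minimal promoter fragment leads into the mammalian codon-optimised EGFP coding sequence, followed by a short polylinker region and an SV40 polyadenylation signal. On the other side, a minimal CMV promoter faces a polylinker remnant, a rabbit β-globin intron with adjoining exon sequence, and a β-globin poly(A) signal, with no coding sequence annotated there. The barcode BC179 is not annotated as a separate feature. Given the cloning sites and the insert size, it most likely lies just downstream of EGFP in the transcribed 3′ region, though the record does not state its position.

In use, a tetracycline-controlled transactivator binding the TRE would switch on an EGFP transcript carrying this unique barcode. This would allow reporter output from many pooled, individually barcoded wells or receptors to be distinguished, presumably by sequencing. The record does not describe how the transactivator is supplied or which receptor this barcode is paired with.
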