Features (pLannotate 1.2.2; 17 found; start..end, strand, type, name):
      2..55      +  CDS            lacI (fragment): lac repressor; lacI; The lac repressor binds to the lac operator to inhibit transcription in E. coli. This inhibition can be relieved by adding lactose or isopropyl-β-D-thiogalactopyranoside (IPTG).
    388..443     -  polyA_signal   β-globin poly(A) signal: rabbit β-globin polyadenylation signal (Gil and Proudfoot, 1987)
    518..640     -  CDS            HBB: HBB_COLGU - Experimental evidence at transcript level: Swiss-Prot protein existence level 2. Involved in oxygen transport from the lung to the various peripheral tissues. From Colobus guereza (Mantled guereza) (Eastern black-and-white colobus monkey).
    644..1216    -  intron         β-globin intron: intron from rabbit β-globin gene
   1312..1343    -  misc_feature   MCS (fragment): pUC18/19 multiple cloning site
   1437..1475    -  promoter       minimal CMV promoter: human cytomegalovirus (CMV) immediate early promoter
   1493..1708    -  protein_bind   tetracycline response element (fragment): contains seven copies of the tetracycline operator tetO tetracycline repressor TetR
   1708..1753    +  promoter       TRE3GV promoter (fragment): 3rd-generation Tet-responsive promoter that can be activated by binding of Tet-On® 3G, optimized for retroviral and lentiviral vectors
   1829..1856    +  misc_feature   MCS (fragment): pBluescript multiple cloning site
   1861..2580    +  CDS            EGFP: the original enhanced GFP (Yang et al., 1996) mammalian codon-optimized
   2591..2613    +  misc_feature   MCS (fragment): pBluescript multiple cloning site
   2627..2761    -  polyA_signal   SV40 poly(A) signal: SV40 polyadenylation signal
   2784..2867    -  CDS            large T antigen (fragment): large T antigen from SV40 (simian virus 40)
   2861..3091    -  CDS            str (fragment): STR_KLEPN - Protein inferred from homology: Swiss-Prot protein existence level 3. The aminoglycoside phosphotransferases achieve inactivation of their antibiotic substrates by phosphorylation. From Klebsiella pneumoniae.
   3210..3314    +  promoter       AmpR promoter: bla
   3315..4175    +  CDS            AmpR: β-lactamase; bla; confers resistance to ampicillin, carbenicillin, and related antibiotics
   4346..4934    +  rep_origin     ori: high-copy-number ColE1/pMB1/pBR322/pUC origin of replication
>Addgene plasmid #203020 | Salsa-BC179-P2G11 | addgene full sequence | sequence record 421364 | Addgene NGS Result
AGCGCCCAATACGCAAACCGCCTCTCCCCGCGCGTTGGCCGATTCATTAATGCAGTCGAGGGATCTCCAT
AAGAGAAGAGGGACAGCTATGACTGGGAGTAGTCAGGAGAGGAGGAAAAATCTGGCTAGTAAAACATGTA
AGGAAAATTTTAGGGATGTTAAAGAAAAAAATAACACAAAACAAAATATAAAAAAAATCTAACCTCAAGT
CAAGGCTTTTCTATGGAATAAGGAATGGACAGCAGGGGGCTGTTTCATATACTGATGACCTCTTTATAGC
CAACCTTTGTTCATGGCAGCCAGCATATGGGCATATGTTGCCAAACTCTAAACCAAATACTCATTCTGAT
GTTTTAAATGATTTGCCCTCCCATATGTCCTTCCGAGTGAGAGACACAAAAAATTCCAACACACTATTGC
AATGAAAATAAATTTCCTTTATTAGCCAGAAGTCAGATGCTCAAGGGGCTTCATGATGTCCCCATAATTT
TTGGCAGAGGGAAAAAGATCGATCTCAGTGGTATTTGTGAGCCAGGGCATTGGCCACACCAGCCACCACC
TTCTGATAGGCAGCCTGCACCTGAGGAGTGAATTCTTTGCCAAAATGATGAGACAGCACAACAACCAGCA
CGTTGCCCAGGAGCTGTAGGAAAGAGAAGAAGGCATGAACATGGTTAGCAGAGGGGCCCGGTTTGGACTC
AGAGTATTTTATCCTCATCTCAAACAGTGTATATCATTGTAACCATAAAGAGAAAGGCAGGATGATGACC
AGGGTGTAGTTGTTTCTACCAATAAGAATATTTCCACGCCAGCCAGAATTTATATGCAGAAATATTCTAC
CTTATCATTTAATTATAACAATTGTTCTCTAAAACTGTGCTGAAGTACAATATAATATACCCTGATTGCC
TTGAAAAAAAAGTGATTAGAGAAAGTACTTACAATCTGACAAATAAACAAAAGTGAATTTAAAAATTCGT
TACAAATGCAAGCTAAAGTTTAACGAAAAAGTTACAGAAAATGAAAAGAAAATAAGAGGAGACAATGGTT
GTCAACAGAGTAGAAAGTGAAAGAAACAAAATTATCATGAGGGTCCATGGTGATACAAGGGACATCTTCC
CATTCTAAACAACACCCTGAAAACTTTGCCCCCTCCATATAACATGAATTTTACAATAGCGAAAAAGAAA
GAACAATCAAGGGTCCCCAAACTCACCCTGAAGTTCTCAGCTCTAGAGATATCGTCGAGGCCGCGCTAGC
GTTTAAACTGTCGACCTTAATTAAGAGATCTGCTCGAGGCGCGTCAGCTGACTAGAGGATCCCCGGGTAC
CGAGCTCGAATTCGGGGCCGCGGAGGCTGGATCGGTCCCGGTGTCTTCTATGGAGGTCAAAACAGCGTGG
ATGGCGTCTCCAGGCGATCTGACGGTTCACTAAACGAGCTCTGCTTATATAGGCCTCCCACCGTACACGC
CTACCTCGACCCGGGTACCGAGCTCGACTTTCACTTTTCTCTATCACTGATAGGGAGTGGTAAACTCGAC
TTTCACTTTTCTCTATCACTGATAGGGAGTGGTAAACTCGACTTTCACTTTTCTCTATCACTGATAGGGA
GTGGTAAACTCGACTTTCACTTTTCTCTATCACTGATAGGGAGTGGTAAACTCGACTTTCACTTTTCTCT
ATCACTGATAGGGAGTGGTAAACTCGACCTATATAAGCAGAGCTCGTTTAGTGAACCGTCAGATCGCCTG
GAGACGCCATCCACGCTGTTTTGACCTCCATAGAAGACACCGGGACCGATCCAGCCTCCGCGGCCCCGAA
TTCCTGCAGCGGCCGCTCTAGAACTAGTGGATCCCCGCGGATGGTGAGCAAGGGCGAGGAGCTGTTCACC
GGGGTGGTGCCCATCCTGGTCGAGCTGGACGGCGACGTAAACGGCCACAAGTTCAGCGTGTCCGGCGAGG
GCGAGGGCGATGCCACCTACGGCAAGCTGACCCTGAAGTTCATCTGCACCACCGGCAAGCTGCCCGTGCC
CTGGCCCACCCTCGTGACCACCCTGACCTACGGCGTGCAGTGCTTCAGCCGCTACCCCGACCACATGAAG
CAGCACGACTTCTTCAAGTCCGCCATGCCCGAAGGCTACGTCCAGGAGCGCACCATCTTCTTCAAGGACG
ACGGCAACTACAAGACCCGCGCCGAGGTGAAGTTCGAGGGCGACACCCTGGTGAACCGCATCGAGCTGAA
GGGCATCGACTTCAAGGAGGACGGCAACATCCTGGGGCACAAGCTGGAGTACAACTACAACAGCCACAAC
GTCTATATCATGGCCGACAAGCAGAAGAACGGCATCAAGGTGAACTTCAAGATCCGCCACAACATCGAGG
ACGGCAGCGTGCAGCTCGCCGACCACTACCAGCAGAACACCCCCATCGGCGACGGCCCCGTGCTGCTGCC
CGACAACCACTACCTGAGCACCCAGTCCGCCCTGAGCAAAGACCCCAACGAGAAGCGCGATCACATGGTC
CTGCTGGAGTTCGTGACCGCCGCCGGGATCACTCTCGGCATGGACGAGCTGTACAAGTAAATGCGTAACA
GAATTCGATATCAAGCTTGTCGACCTAGTTCTAGAGGATCCAGACATGATAAGATACATTGATGAGTTTG
GACAAACCACAACTAGAATGCAGTGAAAAAAATGCTTTATTTGTGAAATTTGTGATGCTATTGCTTTATT
TGTAACCATTATAAGCTGCAATAAACAAGTTAACAACAACAATTGCATTCATTTTATGTTTCAGGTTCAG
GGGGAGGTGTGGGAGGTTTTTTAAAGCAAGTAAAACCTCTACAAATGTGGTATGGCTGATTATGATCCTG
CAAGCCTCGTCGTCCTGGCCGGACCACGCTATCTGTGCAAGGTCCCCGGCCCCGGACGCGCGCTCCATGA
GCAGAGCGCCCGCCGCCGAGGCGAAGACTCGGGCGGCGCCCTGCCCGTCCCACCAGGTCAACAGGCGGTA
ACCGGCCTCTTCATCGGGAATGCGCGCGACCTTCAGCATCGCCGGCATGTCCCCCTGGCGGACGGGAAGT
ATCCAGCTCGACCAAGCTGGCCGCGTCGAGTGAAGACGAAAGGGCCTCGTGATACGCCTATTTTTATAGG
TTAATGTCATGATAATAATGGTTTCTTAGACGTCAGGTGGCACTTTTCGGGGAAATGTGCGCGGAACCCC
TATTTGTTTATTTTTCTAAATACATTCAAATATGTATCCGCTCATGAGACAATAACCCTGATAAATGCTT
CAATAATATTGAAAAAGGAAGAGTATGAGTATTCAACATTTCCGTGTCGCCCTTATTCCCTTTTTTGCGG
CATTTTGCCTTCCTGTTTTTGCTCACCCAGAAACGCTGGTGAAAGTAAAAGATGCTGAAGATCAGTTGGG
TGCACGAGTGGGTTACATCGAACTGGATCTCAACAGCGGTAAGATCCTTGAGAGTTTTCGCCCCGAAGAA
CGTTTTCCAATGATGAGCACTTTTAAAGTTCTGCTATGTGGCGCGGTATTATCCCGTGTTGACGCCGGGC
AAGAGCAACTCGGTCGCCGCATACACTATTCTCAGAATGACTTGGTTGAGTACTCACCAGTCACAGAAAA
GCATCTTACGGATGGCATGACAGTAAGAGAATTATGCAGTGCTGCCATAACCATGAGTGATAACACTGCG
GCCAACTTACTTCTGACAACGATCGGAGGACCGAAGGAGCTAACCGCTTTTTTGCACAACATGGGGGATC
ATGTAACTCGCCTTGATCGTTGGGAACCGGAGCTGAATGAAGCCATACCAAACGACGAGCGTGACACCAC
GATGCCTGTAGCAATGGCAACAACGTTGCGCAAACTATTAACTGGCGAACTACTTACTCTAGCTTCCCGG
CAACAATTAATAGACTGGATGGAGGCGGATAAAGTTGCAGGACCACTTCTGCGCTCGGCCCTTCCGGCTG
GCTGGTTTATTGCTGATAAATCTGGAGCCGGTGAGCGTGGGTCTCGCGGTATCATTGCAGCACTGGGGCC
AGATGGTAAGCCCTCCCGTATCGTAGTTATCTACACGACGGGGAGTCAGGCAACTATGGATGAACGAAAT
AGACAGATCGCTGAGATAGGTGCCTCACTGATTAAGCATTGGTAACTGTCAGACCAAGTTTACTCATATA
TACTTTAGATTGATTTAAAACTTCATTTTTAATTTAAAAGGATCTAGGTGAAGATCCTTTTTGATAATCT
CATGACCAAAATCCCTTAACGTGAGTTTTCGTTCCACTGAGCGTCAGACCCCGTAGAAAAGATCAAAGGA
TCTTCTTGAGATCCTTTTTTTCTGCGCGTAATCTGCTGCTTGCAAACAAAAAAACCACCGCTACCAGCGG
TGGTTTGTTTGCCGGATCAAGAGCTACCAACTCTTTTTCCGAAGGTAACTGGCTTCAGCAGAGCGCAGAT
ACCAAATACTGTTCTTCTAGTGTAGCCGTAGTTAGGCCACCACTTCAAGAACTCTGTAGCACCGCCTACA
TACCTCGCTCTGCTAATCCTGTTACCAGTGGCTGCTGCCAGTGGCGATAAGTCGTGTCTTACCGGGTTGG
ACTCAAGACGATAGTTACCGGATAAGGCGCAGCGGTCGGGCTGAACGGGGGGTTCGTGCACACAGCCCAG
CTTGGAGCGAACGACCTACACCGAACTGAGATACCTACAGCGTGAGCTATGAGAAAGCGCCACGCTTCCC
GAAGGGAGAAAGGCGGACAGGTATCCGGTAAGCGGCAGGGTCGGAACAGGAGAGCGCACGAGGGAGCTTC
CAGGGGGAAACGCCTGGTATCTTTATAGTCCTGTCGGGTTTCGCCACCTCTGACTTGAGCGTCGATTTTT
GTGATGCTCGTCAGGGGGGCGGAGCCTATGGAAAAACGCCAGCAACGCGGCCTTTTTACGGTTCCTGGCC
TTTTGCTGGCCTTTTGCTCACATGTTCTTTCCTGCGTTATCCCCTGATTCTGTGGATAACCGTATTACCG
CCTTTGAGTGAGCTGATACCGCTCGCCGCAGCCGAACGACCGAGCGCAGCGAGTCAGTGAGCGAGGAAGC
GGAAG
