>Addgene plasmid #203020 | Salsa-BC179-P2G11 | depositor partial sequence | sequence record 393893 | BC179
ATGCGTAACA
